>Addgene plasmid #156860 | pD649-HAsp-LILRB5-Fc(DAPA)-AviTag-6xHis | depositor full sequence | sequence record 302829 | Full Sequence
TTTCAATATTATTGAAGCATTTATCAGGGTTATTGTCTCATGAGCGGATACATATTTGAATGTATTTAGA
AAAATAAACAAATAGGGGTCAGTGTTACAACCAATTAACCAATTCTGAACATTATCGCGAGCCCATTTAT
ACCTGAATATGGCTCATAACACCCCTTGCTCATGACCAAAATCCCTTAACGTGAGTTACGCGCGCGTCGT
TCCACTGAGCGTCAGACCCCGTAGAAAAGATCAAAGGATCTTCTTGAGATCCTTTTTTTCTGCGCGTAAT
CTGCTGCTTGCAAACAAAAAAACCACCGCTACCAGCGGTGGTTTGTTTGCCGGATCAAGAGCTACCAACT
CTTTTTCCGAAGGTAACTGGCTTCAGCAGAGCGCAGATACCAAATACTGTTCTTCTAGTGTAGCCGTAGT
TAGCCCACCACTTCAAGAACTCTGTAGCACCGCCTACATACCTCGCTCTGCTAATCCTGTTACCAGTGGC
TGCTGCCAGTGGCGATAAGTCGTGTCTTACCGGGTTGGACTCAAGACGATAGTTACCGGATAAGGCGCAG
CGGTCGGGCTGAACGGGGGGTTCGTGCACACAGCCCAGCTTGGAGCGAACGACCTACACCGAACTGAGAT
ACCTACAGCGTGAGCTATGAGAAAGCGCCACGCTTCCCGAAGGGAGAAAGGCGGACAGGTATCCGGTAAG
CGGCAGGGTCGGAACAGGAGAGCGCACGAGGGAGCTTCCAGGGGGAAACGCCTGGTATCTTTATAGTCCT
GTCGGGTTTCGCCACCTCTGACTTGAGCGTCGATTTTTGTGATGCTCGTCAGGGGGGCGGAGCCTATGGA
AAAACGCCAGCAACGCGGCCTTTTTACGGTTCCTGGCCTTTTGCTGGCCTTTTGCTCACATGTTCTTTCC
TGCGTTATCCCCTGATTCTGTGGATAACCGTATTACCGCCTTTGAGTGAGCTGATACCGCTCGCCGCAGC
CGAACGACCGAGCGCAGCGAGTCAGTGAGCGAGGAAGCGGAAGGCGAGAGTAGGGAACTGCCAGGCATCA
AACTAAGCAGAAGGCCCCTGACGGATGGCCTTTTTGCGTTTCTACAAACTCTTTCTGTGTTGTAAAACGA
CGGCCAGTCTTAAGCTCGGGCCCCCTGGGCGGTTCTGATAACGAGTAATCGTTAATCCGCAAATAACGTA
AAAACCCGCTTCGGCGGGTTTTTTTATGGGGGGAGTTTAGGGAAAGAGCATTTGTCAGAATATTTAAGGG
CGCCTGTCACTTTGCTTGATATATGAGAATTATTTAACCTTATAAATGAGAAAAAAGCAACGCACTTTAA
ATAAGATACGTTGCTTTTTCGATTGATGAACACCTATAATTAAACTATTCATCTATTATTTATGATTTTT
TGTATATACAATATTTCTAGTTTGTTAAAGAGAATTAAGAAAATAAATCTCGAAAATAATAAAGGGAAAA
TCAGTTTTTGATATCAAAATTATACATGTCAACGATAATACAAAATATAATACAAACTATAAGATGTTAT
CAGTATTTATTATCATTTAGAATAAATTTTGTGTCGCCCTTAATTGTGAGCGGATAACAATTACGAGCTT
CATGCACAGTGGCGTTGACTCAATATTGGCCATTAGCCATATTATTCATTGGTTATATAGCATAAATCAA
TATTGGCTATTGGCCATTGCATACGTTGTATCTATATCATAATATGTACATTTATATTGGCTCATGTCCA
ATATGACCGCCATGTTGGCATTGATTATTGACTAGTTATTAATAGTAATCAATTACGGGGTCATTAGTTC
ATAGCCCATATATGGAGTTCCGCGTTACATAACTTACGGTAAATGGCCCGCCTGGCTGACCGCCCAACGA
CCCCCGCCCATTGACGTCAATAATGACGTATGTTCCCATAGTAACGCCAATAGGGACTTTCCATTGACGT
CAATGGGTGGAGTATTTACGGTAAACTGCCCACTTGGCAGTACATCAAGTGTATCATATGCCAAGTACGC
CCCCTATTGACGTCAATGACGGTAAATGGCCCGCCTGGCATTATGCCCAGTACATGACCTTATGGGACTT
TCCTACTTGGCAGTACATCTACGTATTAGTCATCGCTATTACCATGGTGATGCGGTTTTGGCAGTACATC
AATGGGCGTGGATAGCGGTTTGACTCACGGGGATTTCCAAGTCTCCACCCCATTGACGTCAATGGGAGTT
TGTTTTGGCACCAAAATCAACGGGACTTTCCAAAATGTCGTAACAACTCCGCCCCATTGACGCAAATGGG
CGGTAGGCGTGTACGGTGGGAGGTCTATATAAGCAGAGCTCGTTTAGTGAACCGTCAGATCGCCTGGAGA
CGCCATCCACGCTGTTTTGACCTCCATAGAAGACACCGGGACCGATCCAGCCTCCGCGGCCGGGAACGGT
GCATTGGAACGCGGATTCCCCGTGCCAAGAGTGACGTAAGTACCGCCTATAGAGTCTATAGGCCCACCCC
CTTGGCTTCGTTAGAACGCGGCTACAATTAATACATAACCTTATGTATCATACACATACGATTTAGGTGA
CACTATAGAATAACATCCACTTTGCCTTTCTCTCCACAGGTGTCCACTCCCAGGTCCAACTGCACCTCGG
TTCTATCGAAAACGCGCCTGCTAGCGCCACCATGAAGACCATCATTGCCCTGAGCTACATCTTCTGCCTG
GTGTTCGCTGCGGCCGCCGGAACACTGCCTAAACCTACACTTTGGGCCGAGCCTGCCTCTGTGATTGCCA
GAGGCAAACCCGTGACACTGTGGTGTCAGGGCCCTCTGGAAACCGAAGAGTACCGGCTGGACAAAGAGGG
ACTGCCCTGGGCCAGAAAGAGACAGAATCCTCTGGAACCTGGCGCCAAGGCCAAGTTTCACATCCCCAGC
ACAGTGTACGACAGCGCCGGCAGATACCGGTGCTATTATGAGACACCAGCCGGATGGTCCGAGCCTAGCG
ATCCTCTTGAACTGGTGGCCACAGGCTTCTACGCTGAGCCTACACTGCTTGCCCTGCCTTCTCCTGTTGT
GGCCTCTGGCGGAAATGTGACCCTGCAGTGTGATACCCTGGACGGCCTGCTGACCTTTGTGCTGGTGGAA
GAGGAACAGAAGCTGCCCAGAACACTGTACAGCCAGAAACTGCCTAAGGGCCCCTCTCAGGCTCTGTTTC
CTGTGGGACCTGTGACACCTAGCTGCAGATGGCGGTTCCGGTGTTACTACTACTACCGGAAGAACCCTCA
AGTGTGGTCTAACCCCAGCGACCTGCTGGAAATTCTGGTGCCTGGCGTGTCCAGAAAGCCCTCTTTGCTG
ATTCCTCAGGGCAGCGTTGTGGCCAGAGGCGGATCTCTGACACTCCAGTGTAGAAGCGACGTGGGCTACG
ACATCTTCGTGCTGTACAAAGAAGGCGAGCACGACCTGGTGCAAGGCTCTGGACAACAACCTCAGGCTGG
CCTGTCTCAGGCCAACTTTACACTGGGCCCTGTGTCCAGATCTCACGGCGGCCAGTATAGATGCTACGGC
GCCCATAATCTGAGCCCCAGGTGGTCCGCTCCTAGCGACCCACTGGATATTCTGATCGCCGGACTGATCC
CTGACATCCCTGCTCTGTCTGTGCAGCCTGGACCTAAAGTGGCCAGCGGCGAGAATGTCACACTGCTGTG
TCAGAGCTGGCACCAGATCGACACATTCTTTCTGACAAAAGAGGGCGCTGCCCATCCTCCACTGTGCCTG
AAGTCTAAGTACCAGAGCTACCGGCACCAGGCCGAGTTTAGCATGTCTCCTGTGACATCTGCCCAAGGCG
GCACCTACAGATGCTACTCCGCCATCAGAAGCTACCCCTACCTGCTGAGCAGCCCCAGCTATCCTCAAGA
GCTGGTGGTTTCTGGACCTAGCGGCGATCCTTCTCTGTCTCCTACCGGCTCTACACCCACACCTGGACCT
GAAGATCAGCCTCTGACACCTACTGGACTGGACCCTCAATCTGGACTGGGCAGACATCTCGGAGGCGCGC
CGGGCGGCGACAAGACCCACACCTGCCCCCCCTGCCCAGCTCCAGAACTGCTGGGAGGGCCTTCCGTGTT
CCTGTTCCCCCCCAAGCCCAAGGACACCCTGATGATCAGCAGGACCCCCGAGGTGACCTGCGTGGTGGTG
GCCGTGTCCCACGAGGACCCAGAGGTGAAGTTCAACTGGTACGTGGACGGCGTGGAGGTGCACAACGCCA
AGACCAAGCCCAGAGAGGAGCAGTACAACAGCACCTACAGGGTGGTGTCCGTGCTGACCGTGCTGCACCA
GGACTGGCTGAACGGCAAAGAATACAAGTGCAAAGTCTCCAACAAGGCCCTGGCTGCCCCAATCGAAAAG
ACAATCAGCAAGGCCAAGGGCCAGCCACGGGAGCCCCAGGTGTACACCCTGCCCCCCAGCCGGGAGGAGA
TGACCAAGAACCAGGTGTCCCTGACCTGTCTGGTGAAGGGCTTCTACCCCAGCGATATCGCCGTGGAGTG
GGAGAGCAACGGCCAGCCCGAGAACAACTACAAGACCACCCCCCCAGTGCTGGACAGCGACGGCAGCTTC
TTCCTGTACAGCAAGCTGACCGTGGACAAGTCCAGGTGGCAGCAGGGCAACGTGTTCAGCTGCAGCGTGA
TGCACGAGGCCCTGCACAACCACTACACCCAGAAGTCCCTGAGCCTGAGCCCCGGCGGCAGCGGTCTTAA
TGATATTTTCGAGGCTCAGAAGATTGAGTGGCATGAACACCACCACCATCACCACTAAGGCCGGCCTGTA
GTCACTGGCACAACGCGTTACCCGGTAAGCCAATCGGGTATACACGGTCGTCATACTGCAGACAGGGTTC
TTCTACTTTGCAAGATAGTCTTGAGTAGTAAAATAAATAGATAGAGAAAATCAGCCTCGACTGTGCCTTC
TAGTTGCCAGCCATCTGTTGTTTGCCCCTCCCCCGTGCCTTCCTTGACCCTGGAAGGTGCCACTCCCACT
GTCCTTTCCTAATAAAATGAGGAAATTGCATCACAACACTCAACCCTATCTCGGTCTATTCTTTTGATTT
ATAAGGGATTTTGCCGATTTCGGCCTATTGGTTAAAAAATGAGCTGATTTAACAAAAATTTAACGCGAAT
TAATTCTGTGGAATGTGTGTCAGTTAGGGTGTGGAAAGTCCCCAGGCTCCCCAGCAGGCAGAAGTATGCA
AAGCATGCATCTCAATTAGTCAGCAACCAGGTGTGGAAAGTCCCCAGGCTCCCCAGCAGGCAGAAGTATG
CAAAGCATGCATCTCAATTAGTCAGCAACCATAGTCCCGCCCCTAACTCCGCCCATCCCGCCCCTAACTC
CGCCCAGTTCCGCCCATTCTCCGCCCCATGGCTGACTAATTTTTTTTATTTATGCAGAGGCCGAGGCCGC
CTCTGCCTCTGAGCTATTCCAGAAGTAGTGAGGAGGCTTTTTTGGAGGCCTAGGCTTTTGCAAAAAGCTC
CCGGGAGCTTGTATATCCATTTTCGGATCTGATCAGCACGTGTTGACAATTAATCATCGGCATAGTATAT
CGGCATAGTATAATACGACAAGGTGAGGAACTAAACCATGACCGAGTACAAGCCCACGGTGCGCCTCGCC
ACCCGCGACGACGTCCCCAGGGCCGTACGCACCCTCGCCGCCGCGTTCGCCGACTACCCCGCCACGCGCC
ACACCGTCGATCCGGACCGCCACATCGAGCGGGTCACCGAGCTGCAAGAACTCTTCCTCACGCGCGTCGG
GCTCGACATCGGCAAGGTGTGGGTCGCGGACGACGGCGCCGCGGTGGCGGTCTGGACCACGCCGGAGAGC
GTCGAAGCGGGGGCGGTGTTCGCCGAGATCGGCCCGCGCATGGCCGAGTTGAGCGGTTCCCGGCTGGCCG
CGCAGCAACAGATGGAAGGCCTCCTGGCGCCGCACCGGCCCAAGGAGCCCGCGTGGTTCCTGGCCACCGT
CGGCGTCTCGCCCGACCACCAGGGCAAGGGTCTGGGCAGCGCCGTCGTGCTCCCCGGAGTGGAGGCGGCC
GAGCGCGCCGGGGTGCCCGCCTTCCTGGAGACATCCGCGCCCCGCAACCTCCCCTTCTACGAGCGGCTCG
GCTTCACCGTCACCGCCGACGTCGAGGTGCCCGAAGGACCGCGCACCTGGTGCATGACCCGCAAGCCCGG
TGCCTGACACGTGCTACGAGATTTCGATTCCACCGCCGCCTTCTATGAAAGGTTGGGCTTCGGAATCGTT
TTCCGGGACGCCGGCTGGATGATCCTCCAGCGCGGGGATCTCATGCTGGAGTTCTTCGCCCACCCCAACT
TGTTTATTGCAGCTTATAATGGTTACAAATAAAGCAATAGCATCACAAATTTCACAAATAAAGCATTTTT
TTCACTGCATTCTAGTTGTGGTTTGTCCAAACTCATCAATGTATCTTATCATGTCTGTATACCGTCGACC
TCTAGCTAGAGCTTGGCGTAATCATGGTCATTACCAATGCTTAATCAGTGAGGCACCTATCTCAGCGATC
TGTCTATTTCGTTCATCCATAGTTGCCTGACTCCCCGTCGTGTAGATAACTACGATACGGGAGGGCTTAC
CATCTGGCCCCAGCGCTGCGATGATACCGCGAGAACCACGCTCACCGGCTCCGGATTTATCAGCAATAAA
CCAGCCAGCCGGAAGGGCCGAGCGCAGAAGTGGTCCTGCAACTTTATCCGCCTCCATCCAGTCTATTAAT
TGTTGCCGGGAAGCTAGAGTAAGTAGTTCGCCAGTTAATAGTTTGCGCAACGTTGTTGCCATCGCTACAG
GCATCGTGGTGTCACGCTCGTCGTTTGGTATGGCTTCATTCAGCTCCGGTTCCCAACGATCAAGGCGAGT
TACATGATCCCCCATGTTGTGCAAAAAAGCGGTTAGCTCCTTCGGTCCTCCGATCGTTGTCAGAAGTAAG
TTGGCCGCAGTGTTATCACTCATGGTTATGGCAGCACTGCATAATTCTCTTACTGTCATGCCATCCGTAA
GATGCTTTTCTGTGACTGGTGAGTACTCAACCAAGTCATTCTGAGAATAGTGTATGCGGCGACCGAGTTG
CTCTTGCCCGGCGTCAATACGGGATAATACCGCGCCACATAGCAGAACTTTAAAAGTGCTCATCATTGGA
AAACGTTCTTCGGGGCGAAAACTCTCAAGGATCTTACCGCTGTTGAGATCCAGTTCGATGTAACCCACTC
GTGCACCCAACTGATCTTCAGCATCTTTTACTTTCACCAGCGTTTCTGGGTGAGCAAAAACAGGAAGGCA
AAATGCCGCAAAAAAGGGAATAAGGGCGACACGGAAATGTTGAATACTCATATTCTTCCTT
Features (pLannotate 1.2.2; 21 found; start..end, strand, type, name):
    119..143     -  CDS            KanR (fragment): aminoglycoside phosphotransferase; aph(3')-Ia; confers resistance to kanamycin
    254..842     +  rep_origin     ori: high-copy-number ColE1/pMB1/pBR322/pUC origin of replication
   1067..1084    +  terminator     rrnB T2 terminator (fragment): transcription terminator T2 from the E. coli rrnB gene
   1109..1128    -  CDS            lacZα (fragment): LacZα fragment of β-galactosidase; lacZ fragment
   1584..1600    +  protein_bind   lac operator: The lac repressor binds to the lac operator to inhibit transcription in E. coli. This inhibition can be relieved by adding lactose or isopropyl-β-D-thiogalactopyranoside (IPTG). lac repressor encoded by lacI
   1843..2146    +  enhancer       CMV enhancer: human cytomegalovirus immediate early enhancer
   2147..2350    +  promoter       CMV promoter: human cytomegalovirus (CMV) immediate early promoter
   2486..2529    +  intron         CMV intron (fragment): modified intron A from human cytomegalovirus
   2581..2599    +  promoter       SP6 promoter: promoter for bacteriophage SP6 RNA polymerase
   2603..2640    +  CDS            IgH signal sequence (fragment): signal sequence from the mouse immunoglobulin heavy chain variable region
   2704..4053    +  CDS            LILRB5 (fragment): LIRB5_HUMAN - Also known as LIR8. Experimental evidence at protein level: Swiss-Prot protein existence level 1. May act as receptor for class I MHC antigens. From Homo sapiens (Human).
   4069..4746    +  CDS            IGHG1 (fragment): IGHG1_HUMAN - Experimental evidence at protein level: Swiss-Prot protein existence level 1. Constant region of immunoglobulin heavy chains. Immunoglobulins, also known as antibodies, are membrane-bound or secreted glycoproteins produced by B lymphocytes. In the recognition phase of humoral immunity, the membrane-bound immunoglobulins serve as receptors which, upon binding of a specific antigen, trigger the clonal expansion and differentiation of B lymphocytes into immunoglobulins- secreting plasma cells. Secreted immunoglobulins mediate the effector phase of humoral immunity, which results in
   4961..5072    +  polyA_signal   bGH poly(A) signal: bovine growth hormone polyadenylation signal
   5073..5181    +  rep_origin     f1 ori (fragment): f1 bacteriophage origin of replication; arrow indicates direction of (+) strand synthesis
   5195..5524    +  promoter       SV40 promoter: SV40 enhancer and early promoter
   5572..5619    +  promoter       EM7 promoter: synthetic bacterial promoter&nbsp
   5638..6237    +  CDS            PuroR (fragment): puromycin N-acetyltransferase; pac from Streptomyces; confers resistance to puromycin
   6247..6372    +  CDS            ble (fragment): BLE_KLEPN - Experimental evidence at protein level: Swiss-Prot protein existence level 1. Binding protein with a strong affinity to the bleomycin family of antibiotics. Binds to CL990; an antimitotic-antibiotic compound. From Klebsiella pneumoniae.
   6367..6488    +  polyA_signal   SV40 poly(A) signal: SV40 polyadenylation signal
   6541..7401    -  CDS            AmpR: β-lactamase; bla; confers resistance to ampicillin, carbenicillin, and related antibiotics
   7404..89      -  promoter       AmpR promoter (fragment) (across the origin): bla
