[The description below was written by a language model from this plasmid's Addgene catalogue record and pLannotate feature annotations shown in this document.]
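Description:
pD649-HAsp-LILRB5-Fc(DAPA)-AviTag-6xHis is a 7.4 kb mammalian expression plasmid on the pD649 backbone, built to produce the extracellular domain of human LILRB5 (also called LIR8 or CD85C, a leukocyte immunoglobulin-like receptor thought to recognise class I MHC) as a secreted, soluble fusion protein. In E. coli it is maintained at high copy through a ColE1/pUC-type origin and selected with ampicillin via the β-lactamase gene. The annotation also picks up short remnants of KanR, lacZα, an rrnB terminator and an f1 origin, which appear to be non-functional backbone fragments.

Expression is driven by the CMV immediate-early enhancer and promoter, followed by a portion of CMV intron A and an SP6 promoter that also serves as a sequencing primer site. The open reading frame begins with a secretion leader ("HAsp" in the name; the annotation software matched part of it to a mouse IgH signal sequence), then the LILRB5 ectodomain cloned between retained NotI and AscI sites, then a human IgG1 Fc region, and ends at a bGH polyadenylation signal. The Fc carries the D265A and P329A (DAPA) substitutions, generally used to reduce Fc effector binding. According to the record, it is followed by an AviTag for site-specific biotinylation by BirA and a 6xHis tag for metal-affinity purification; these small tags are not individually annotated in the feature table. A separate SV40/EM7 promoter cassette with puromycin N-acetyltransferase and an SV40 poly(A) signal could allow selection of transfected mammalian cells.

The plasmid belongs to a collection of cell-surface ectodomain constructs made for screening extracellular protein–protein interactions among human IgSF proteins. The depositor notes that some members may carry an IS4-like transposase insertion upstream of the CMV promoter; none is annotated here.
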