Addgene plasmid #156860: pD649-HAsp-LILRB5-Fc(DAPA)-AviTag-6xHis
Purpose: Mammalian expression of cell-surface protein extracellular domain fused to Fc(DAPA)-Avi-6xHis. Protein is secreted from cells.
Depositing lab: Chris Garcia. Depositing organization: Stanford University. Publication: A Human IgSF Cell-Surface Interactome Reveals a Complex Network of Protein-Protein Interactions. Wojtowicz WM, Vielmetter J, Fernandes RA, Siepe DH, Eastman CL, Chisholm GB, Cox S, Klock H, Anderson PW, Rue SM, Miller JJ, Glaser SM, Bragstad ML, Vance J, Lam AW, Lesley SA, Zinn K, Garcia KC. Cell. 2020 Aug 20;182(4):1027-1043.e17. doi: 10.1016/j.cell.2020.07.025. PubMed 32822567.
Backbone
  Vector backbone: pD649
  Backbone size w/o insert (bp): 6106
  Vector type: Mammalian Expression
Growth in bacteria
  Bacterial resistance: Ampicillin, 100 μg/mL
  Growth temperature: 37°C
  Growth strain: DH5alpha
  Copy number: High Copy
Gene/Insert
  Gene/Insert name: LILRB5 (alt name: LIRB5)
  Species: H. sapiens (human)
  Insert size (bp): 1305
  Mutation: Fc region of human IgG contains D265A and P329A mutations (DAPA)
  Entrez Gene: LILRB5 (a.k.a. LIR8, CD85C, LIR-8)
  Promoter: CMV/SP6
  Tag / fusion protein: Fc(DAPA)-AviTag-6xHis (C terminal on backbone)
  Cloning method: Restriction Enzyme; 5′ cloning site GCGGCCGC (not destroyed); 3′ cloning site GGCGCGCC (not destroyed)
  Sequencing primers: 5′ ATTTAGGTGACACTATAG; 3′ CACGTACCAGTTGAACTTCACC
Resource information
  A portion of this plasmid was derived from a plasmid made by: synthesis by ThermoFisher
Terms and licenses: Academic/Nonprofit Terms; Industry Terms: Not Available to Industry
Depositor comments: Some plasmids in this collection may have an IS4-like element ISVsa5 family transposase upstream of the CMV promoter.
How to cite: pD649-HAsp-LILRB5-Fc(DAPA)-AviTag-6xHis was a gift from Chris Garcia (Addgene plasmid # 156860 ; http://n2t.net/addgene:156860 ; RRID:Addgene_156860)
