>Addgene plasmid #156860 | pD649-HAsp-LILRB5-Fc(DAPA)-AviTag-6xHis | depositor partial sequence | sequence record 302830 | insert (extracellular domain)
GGAACACTGCCTAAACCTACACTTTGGGCCGAGCCTGCCTCTGTGATTGCCAGAGGCAAACCCGTGACAC
TGTGGTGTCAGGGCCCTCTGGAAACCGAAGAGTACCGGCTGGACAAAGAGGGACTGCCCTGGGCCAGAAA
GAGACAGAATCCTCTGGAACCTGGCGCCAAGGCCAAGTTTCACATCCCCAGCACAGTGTACGACAGCGCC
GGCAGATACCGGTGCTATTATGAGACACCAGCCGGATGGTCCGAGCCTAGCGATCCTCTTGAACTGGTGG
CCACAGGCTTCTACGCTGAGCCTACACTGCTTGCCCTGCCTTCTCCTGTTGTGGCCTCTGGCGGAAATGT
GACCCTGCAGTGTGATACCCTGGACGGCCTGCTGACCTTTGTGCTGGTGGAAGAGGAACAGAAGCTGCCC
AGAACACTGTACAGCCAGAAACTGCCTAAGGGCCCCTCTCAGGCTCTGTTTCCTGTGGGACCTGTGACAC
CTAGCTGCAGATGGCGGTTCCGGTGTTACTACTACTACCGGAAGAACCCTCAAGTGTGGTCTAACCCCAG
CGACCTGCTGGAAATTCTGGTGCCTGGCGTGTCCAGAAAGCCCTCTTTGCTGATTCCTCAGGGCAGCGTT
GTGGCCAGAGGCGGATCTCTGACACTCCAGTGTAGAAGCGACGTGGGCTACGACATCTTCGTGCTGTACA
AAGAAGGCGAGCACGACCTGGTGCAAGGCTCTGGACAACAACCTCAGGCTGGCCTGTCTCAGGCCAACTT
TACACTGGGCCCTGTGTCCAGATCTCACGGCGGCCAGTATAGATGCTACGGCGCCCATAATCTGAGCCCC
AGGTGGTCCGCTCCTAGCGACCCACTGGATATTCTGATCGCCGGACTGATCCCTGACATCCCTGCTCTGT
CTGTGCAGCCTGGACCTAAAGTGGCCAGCGGCGAGAATGTCACACTGCTGTGTCAGAGCTGGCACCAGAT
CGACACATTCTTTCTGACAAAAGAGGGCGCTGCCCATCCTCCACTGTGCCTGAAGTCTAAGTACCAGAGC
TACCGGCACCAGGCCGAGTTTAGCATGTCTCCTGTGACATCTGCCCAAGGCGGCACCTACAGATGCTACT
CCGCCATCAGAAGCTACCCCTACCTGCTGAGCAGCCCCAGCTATCCTCAAGAGCTGGTGGTTTCTGGACC
TAGCGGCGATCCTTCTCTGTCTCCTACCGGCTCTACACCCACACCTGGACCTGAAGATCAGCCTCTGACA
CCTACTGGACTGGACCCTCAATCTGGACTGGGCAGACATCTCGGA
